Addgene plasmid #184986: pSCL.95
Purpose: Express Cas9/-Eco1 RT fusion, using linker2
Depositing lab: Seth Shipman. Depositing organization: J. David Gladstone Institutes. Publication: Precise genome editing across kingdoms of life using retron-derived DNA. Lopez SC, Crawford KD, Lear SK, Bhattarai-Kline S, Shipman SL. Nat Chem Biol. 2022 Feb;18(2):199-206. doi: 10.1038/s41589-021-00927-y. Epub 2021 Dec 23. PubMed 34949838.
Backbone
  Vector backbone: pZS157 (Addgene plasmid #114454)
  Vector type: Yeast Expression
Growth in bacteria
  Bacterial resistance: Ampicillin, 100 μg/mL
  Growth temperature: 37°C
  Growth strain: DH5alpha
  Copy number: High Copy
Gene/Insert
  Gene/Insert name: Cas9-fusion_linker2-Eco1RT
  Species: E. coli, S. pyogenes
  Mutation: human codon optimized RT
  Promoter: Gal1-10
  Tag / fusion protein: SV40NLS (N terminal on insert); SV40NLS (C terminal on insert)
  Cloning method: Gibson Cloning
Terms and licenses: Academic/Nonprofit Terms; Industry Terms: Not Available to Industry
How to cite: pSCL.95 was a gift from Seth Shipman (Addgene plasmid # 184986 ; http://n2t.net/addgene:184986 ; RRID:Addgene_184986)
