[The description below was written by a language model from this plasmid's Addgene catalogue record and pLannotate feature annotations shown in this document.]
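Description:
pSCL.95 is a yeast expression plasmid of about 10.4 kb, built on the pZS157 backbone, that produces a fusion of Streptococcus pyogenes Cas9 to the reverse transcriptase of the Escherichia coli retron Eco1 (annotated in the feature table as RT86). The fusion is driven by the galactose-inducible GAL1,10 promoter, which is regulated by Gal4. On the circular map, the Cas9 coding region runs to the end of the numbered sequence and continues across the origin into the RT coding region, with the short intervening stretch corresponding to the "linker2" connector named in the record. A CYC1 terminator follows the RT. According to the catalogue entry, the RT is human codon optimized and the fusion carries SV40 nuclear localization signals at both its N and C termini, although these were not annotated as separate features.

For propagation in E. coli the plasmid has a high-copy ColE1/pUC-type origin and an ampicillin resistance gene, along with an f1 origin and residual pBluescript-type lac and T3 promoter elements. Selection in yeast relies on the HIS3 auxotrophic marker under its own promoter. No yeast replication origin or centromere is annotated, so the record does not say how the plasmid is maintained in yeast, whether by integration or episomally.

The construct comes from work on precise genome editing with retron-derived DNA, in which the retron RT reverse-transcribes a non-coding RNA into single-stranded donor DNA while Cas9 cuts the target site. Physically linking the two enzymes tests a particular fusion architecture. The retron non-coding RNA and guide RNA are not annotated on this plasmid and would presumably be supplied separately.
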