Features (pLannotate 1.2.2; 21 found; start..end, strand, type, name):
     52..1008    +  CDS            RT86_ECOLX: Protein predicted: Swiss-Prot protein existence level 4. Participates in the synthesis of a msDNA (a branched RNA linked by a 2',5'-phosphodiester linkage to a single-stranded DNA) of unknown function. The retron transcript serves as primer and template to the reaction, and codes for the RT. From Escherichia coli.
   1094..1283    +  terminator     CYC1 terminator: S. cerevisiae CYC1; transcription terminator for CYC1
   1322..1340    -  promoter       T3 promoter: promoter for bacteriophage T3 RNA polymerase
   1385..1401    -  protein_bind   lac operator: The lac repressor binds to the lac operator to inhibit transcription in E. coli. This inhibition can be relieved by adding lactose or isopropyl-β-D-thiogalactopyranoside (IPTG). lac repressor encoded by lacI
   1409..1439    -  promoter       lac promoter: promoter for the E. coli lac operon
   1454..1475    -  protein_bind   CAP binding site: CAP binding activates transcription in the presence of cAMP. E. coli catabolite activator protein
   1488..1580    -  CDS            lacI (fragment): lac repressor; lacI; The lac repressor binds to the lac operator to inhibit transcription in E. coli. This inhibition can be relieved by adding lactose or isopropyl-β-D-thiogalactopyranoside (IPTG).
   1763..2351    -  rep_origin     ori: high-copy-number ColE1/pMB1/pBR322/pUC origin of replication
   2522..3382    -  CDS            AmpR: β-lactamase; bla; confers resistance to ampicillin, carbenicillin, and related antibiotics
   3383..3487    -  promoter       AmpR promoter: bla
   3582..3617    +  CDS            rop (fragment): Rop protein, which maintains plasmids at low copy number; rop
   3719..3768    +  misc_feature   bom (fragment): basis of mobility region from pBR322
   3769..3849    -  CDS            MRM1 (fragment): MRM1_YEAST - Also known as PET56 From Saccharomyces cerevisiae (strain ATCC 204508 / S288c) (Baker's yeast).
   3899..4086    +  promoter       HIS3 promoter: S. cerevisiae HIS3
   4087..4749    +  CDS            HIS3: imidazoleglycerol-phosphate dehydratase, required for histidine biosynthesis; S. cerevisiae HIS3; yeast auxotrophic marker
   4957..5008    +  misc_feature   bom (fragment): basis of mobility region from pBR322
   5036..5464    -  rep_origin     f1 ori (sequence partly withheld): f1 bacteriophage origin of replication; arrow indicates direction of (+) strand synthesis
   5468..5534    -  CDS            lacZα (fragment): LacZα fragment of β-galactosidase; lacZ fragment
   5584..6236    +  promoter       GAL1,10 promoter: GAL1 and GAL10 genes of S. cerevisiae; divergent inducible promoter, regulated by Gal4
   6237..6255    +  misc_feature   MCS (fragment): pBluescript multiple cloning site
   6296..10398   +  CDS            Cas9 (fragment): Cas9 (Csn1) endonuclease from the Streptococcus pyogenes Type II CRISPR/Cas system generates RNA-guided double strand breaks in DNA
>Addgene plasmid #184986 | pSCL.95 | addgene full sequence | sequence record 376666 | Addgene NGS Result
AGCGAGTCAGCAACACCAGAGAGCAGTGGCGGCAGCAGCGGCGGCAGCAGCAAGTCCGCTGAATACTTGA
ACACCTTCAGATTGAGAAATTTGGGTTTGCCAGTCATGAACAACTTGCACGATATGTCTAAGGCTACCAG
AATTTCTGTTGAAACCTTGAGATTATTGATCTACACCGCCGATTTCAGATACAGAATCTACACTGTTGAA
AAGAAGGGTCCAGAAAAGAGAATGAGAACTATCTACCAACCATCCAGAGAATTGAAGGCTTTACAAGGTT
GGGTTTTGAGAAACATCTTGGACAAGTTATCCTCCTCCCCATTTTCTATCGGTTTTGAAAAGCACCAATC
CATCTTGAACAATGCCACTCCACATATTGGTGCCAACTTCATTTTGAACATCGACTTGGAAGATTTCTTC
CCATCTTTGACTGCTAACAAGGTTTTCGGTGTTTTCCATTCTTTGGGTTACAACAGATTGATCTCCTCTG
TTTTGACCAAGATTTGCTGCTACAAGAACTTGTTGCCACAAGGTGCTCCATCTTCTCCAAAATTGGCTAA
CTTGATTTGCTCCAAGTTGGACTACAGAATTCAAGGTTATGCTGGTTCTAGAGGTTTGATATACACTAGA
TACGCTGATGACTTGACCTTGTCTGCTCAATCTATGAAGAAAGTTGTTAAGGCCAGAGACTTCTTGTTCT
CCATTATTCCATCAGAAGGTTTGGTCATCAACTCCAAAAAGACCTGTATTTCTGGTCCAAGATCCCAAAG
AAAAGTTACCGGTTTGGTTATCTCCCAAGAAAAGGTTGGTATTGGTAGAGAAAAGTACAAAGAAATCAGA
GCCAAGATCCACCATATTTTCTGCGGTAAATCCTCCGAAATCGAACATGTTAGAGGTTGGTTGTCTTTCA
TCTTGTCCGTTGATTCTAAGTCCCACAGAAGATTGATTACCTACATCTCTAAGTTGGAAAAGAAGTACGG
TAAGAACCCATTGAACAAGGCTAAGACTCCACCAAAGAAGAAAAGAAAGGTCTGATCTCTTCTCGAGTCA
TGTAATTAGTTATGTCACGCTTACATTCACGCCCTCCCCCCACATCCGCTCTAACCGAAAAGGAAGGAGT
TAGACAACCTGAAGTCTAGGTCCCTATTTATTTTTTTATAGTTATGTTAGTATTAAGAACGTTATTTATA
TTTCAAATTTTTCTTTTTTTTCTGTACAGACGCGTGTACGCATGTAACATTATACTGAAAACCTTGCTTG
AGAAGGTTTTGGGACGCTCGAAGGCTTTAATTTCACCGCGGTGGAGCTCCAGCTTTTGTTCCCTTTAGTG
AGGGTTAATTGCGCGCTTGGCGTAATCATGGTCATAGCTGTTTCCTGTGTGAAATTGTTATCCGCTCACA
ATTCCACACAACATACGAGCCGGAAGCATAAAGTGTAAAGCCTGGGGTGCCTAATGAGTGAGCTAACTCA
CATTAATTGCGTTGCGCTCACTGCCCGCTTTCCAGTCGGGAAACCTGTCGTGCCAGCTGCATTAATGAAT
CGGCCAACGCGCGGGGAGAGGCGGTTTGCGTATTGGGCGCTCTTCCGCTTCCTCGCTCACTGACTCGCTG
CGCTCGGTCGTTCGGCTGCGGCGAGCGGTATCAGCTCACTCAAAGGCGGTAATACGGTTATCCACAGAAT
CAGGGGATAACGCAGGAAAGAACATGTGAGCAAAAGGCCAGCAAAAGGCCAGGAACCGTAAAAAGGCCGC
GTTGCTGGCGTTTTTCCATAGGCTCCGCCCCCCTGACGAGCATCACAAAAATCGACGCTCAAGTCAGAGG
TGGCGAAACCCGACAGGACTATAAAGATACCAGGCGTTTCCCCCTGGAAGCTCCCTCGTGCGCTCTCCTG
TTCCGACCCTGCCGCTTACCGGATACCTGTCCGCCTTTCTCCCTTCGGGAAGCGTGGCGCTTTCTCATAG
CTCACGCTGTAGGTATCTCAGTTCGGTGTAGGTCGTTCGCTCCAAGCTGGGCTGTGTGCACGAACCCCCC
GTTCAGCCCGACCGCTGCGCCTTATCCGGTAACTATCGTCTTGAGTCCAACCCGGTAAGACACGACTTAT
CGCCACTGGCAGCAGCCACTGGTAACAGGATTAGCAGAGCGAGGTATGTAGGCGGTGCTACAGAGTTCTT
GAAGTGGTGGCCTAACTACGGCTACACTAGAAGAACAGTATTTGGTATCTGCGCTCTGCTGAAGCCAGTT
ACCTTCGGAAAAAGAGTTGGTAGCTCTTGATCCGGCAAACAAACCACCGCTGGTAGCGGTGGTTTTTTTG
TTTGCAAGCAGCAGATTACGCGCAGAAAAAAAGGATCTCAAGAAGATCCTTTGATCTTTTCTACGGGGTC
TGACGCTCAGTGGAACGAAAACTCACGTTAAGGGATTTTGGTCATGAGATTATCAAAAAGGATCTTCACC
TAGATCCTTTTAAATTAAAAATGAAGTTTTAAATCAATCTAAAGTATATATGAGTAAACTTGGTCTGACA
GTTACCAATGCTTAATCAGTGAGGCACCTATCTCAGCGATCTGTCTATTTCGTTCATCCATAGTTGCCTG
ACTCCCCGTCGTGTAGATAACTACGATACGGGAGGGCTTACCATCTGGCCCCAGTGCTGCAATGATACCG
CGAGACCCACGCTCACCGGCTCCAGATTTATCAGCAATAAACCAGCCAGCCGGAAGGGCCGAGCGCAGAA
GTGGTCCTGCAACTTTATCCGCCTCCATCCAGTCTATTAATTGTTGCCGGGAAGCTAGAGTAAGTAGTTC
GCCAGTTAATAGTTTGCGCAACGTTGTTGCCATTGCTACAGGCATCGTGGTGTCACGCTCGTCGTTTGGT
ATGGCTTCATTCAGCTCCGGTTCCCAACGATCAAGGCGAGTTACATGATCCCCCATGTTGTGCAAAAAAG
CGGTTAGCTCCTTCGGTCCTCCGATCGTTGTCAGAAGTAAGTTGGCCGCAGTGTTATCACTCATGGTTAT
GGCAGCACTGCATAATTCTCTTACTGTCATGCCATCCGTAAGATGCTTTTCTGTGACTGGTGAGTACTCA
ACCAAGTCATTCTGAGAATAGTGTATGCGGCGACCGAGTTGCTCTTGCCCGGCGTCAATACGGGATAATA
CCGCGCCACATAGCAGAACTTTAAAAGTGCTCATCATTGGAAAACGTTCTTCGGGGCGAAAACTCTCAAG
GATCTTACCGCTGTTGAGATCCAGTTCGATGTAACCCACTCGTGCACCCAACTGATCTTCAGCATCTTTT
ACTTTCACCAGCGTTTCTGGGTGAGCAAAAACAGGAAGGCAAAATGCCGCAAAAAAGGGAATAAGGGCGA
CACGGAAATGTTGAATACTCATACTCTTCCTTTTTCAATATTATTGAAGCATTTATCAGGGTTATTGTCT
CATGAGCGGATACATATTTGAATGTATTTAGAAAAATAAACAAATAGGGGTTCCGCGCACATTTCCCCGA
AAAGTGCCACCTGACGTCTAAGAAACCATTATTATCATGACATTAACCTATAAAAATAGGCGTATCACGA
GGCCCTTTCGTCTCGCGCGTTTCGGTGATGACGGTGAAAACCTCTGACACATGCAGCTCCCGGAGACGGT
CACAGCTTGTCTGTAAGCGGATGCCGGGAGCAGACAAGCCCGTCAGGGCGCGTCAGCGGGTGTTGGCGGG
TGTCGGGGCTGGCTTAACTATGCGGCATCAGAGCAGATTGTACTGAGAGTGCACCATAAATTCCCGTTTT
AAGAGCTTGGTGAGCGCTAGGAGTCACTGCCAGGTATCGTTTGAACACGGCATTAGTCAGGGAAGTCATA
ACACAGTCCTTTCCCGCAATTTTCTTTTTCTATTACTCTTGGCCTCCTCTAGTACACTCTATATTTTTTT
ATGCCTCGGTAATGATTTTCATTTTTTTTTTTCCACCTAGCGGATGACTCTTTTTTTTTCTTAGCGATTG
GCATTATCACATAATGAATTATACATTATATAAAGTAATGTGATTTCTTCGAAGAATATACTAAAAAATG
AGCAGGCAAGATAAACGAAGGCAAAGATGACAGAGCAGAAAGCCCTAGTAAAGCGTATTACAAATGAAAC
CAAGATTCAGATTGCGATCTCTTTAAAGGGTGGTCCCCTAGCGATAGAGCACTCGATCTTCCCAGAAAAA
GAGGCAGAAGCAGTAGCAGAACAGGCCACACAATCGCAAGTGATTAACGTCCACACAGGTATAGGGTTTC
TGGACCATATGATACATGCTCTGGCCAAGCATTCCGGCTGGTCGCTAATCGTTGAGTGCATTGGTGACTT
ACACATAGACGACCATCACACCACTGAAGACTGCGGGATTGCTCTCGGTCAAGCTTTTAAAGAGGCCCTA
GGGGCCGTGCGTGGAGTAAAAAGGTTTGGATCAGGATTTGCGCCTTTGGATGAGGCACTTTCCAGAGCGG
TGGTAGATCTTTCGAACAGGCCGTACGCAGTTGTCGAACTTGGTTTGCAAAGGGAGAAAGTAGGAGATCT
CTCTTGCGAGATGATCCCGCATTTTCTTGAAAGCTTTGCAGAGGCTAGCAGAATTACCCTCCACGTTGAT
TGTCTGCGAGGCAAGAATGATCATCACCGTAGTGAGAGTGCGTTCAAGGCTCTTGCGGTTGCCATAAGAG
AAGCCACCTCGCCCAATGGTACCAACGATGTTCCCTCCACCAAAGGTGTTCTTATGTAGTGACACCGATT
ATTTAAAGCTGCAGCATACGATATATATACATGTGTATATATGTATACCTATGAATGTCAGTAAGTATGT
ATACGAACAGTATGATACTGAAGATGACAAGGTAATGCATCATTCTATACGTGTCATTCTGAACGAGGCG
CGCTTTCCTTTTTTCTTTTTGCTTTTTCTTTTTTTTTCTCTTGAACTCGACGGATCTATGCGGTGTGAAA
TACCGCACAGATGCGTAAGGAGAAAATACCGCATCAGGAAATTGTAAGCGTTAATATTTTGTTAAAATTC
GCGTTAAATTTTTGTTAAATCAGCTCATTTTTTAACCAATAGGCCGAAATCGGCAAAATCCCTTATAAAT
CAAAAGAATAGACCGAGATAGGGTTGAGTGTTGTTCCAGTTTGGAACAAGAGTCCACTATTAAAGAACGT
GGACTCCAACGTCAAAGG
[49 nt withheld, positions 5199-5247]
T
[91 nt withheld, positions 5249-5339]
G
[124 nt withheld, positions 5341-5464]
CCATTCGCCATTCAGGCTGCGCAACTGTTGGGAAGGGCGATCGGTGCGGGCCTCTTCGCTATTACGCCAG
TCAGCGGACTTGACCTTTCTTTTCTTCTTTGGTGGCATTTATATTGAATTTTCAAAAATTCTTACTTTTT
TTTTGGATGGACGCAAAGAAGTTTAATAATCATATTACATGGCATTACCACCATATACATATCCATATCT
AATCTTACTTATATGTTGTGGAAATGTAAAGAGCCCCATTATCTTAGCCTAAAAAAACCTTCTCTTTGGA
ACTTTCAGTAATACGCTTAACTGCTCATTGCTATATTGAAGTACGGATTAGAAGCCGCCGAGCGGGCGAC
AGCCCTCCGACGGAAGACTCTCCTCCGTGCGTCCTCGTCTTCACCGGTCGCGTTCCTGAAACGCAGATGT
GCCTCGCGCCGCACTGCTCCGAACAATAAAGATTCTACAATACTAGCTTTTATGGTTATGAAGAGGAAAA
ATTGGCAGTAACCTGGCCCCACAAACCTTCAAATTAACGAATCAAATTAACAACCATAGGATGATAATGC
GATTAGTTTTTTAGCCTTATTTCTGGGGTAATTAATCAGCGAAGCGATGATTTTTGATCTATTAACAGAT
ATATAAATGGAAAAGCTGCATAACCACTTTAACTAATACTTTCAACATTTTCAGTTTGTATTACTTCTTA
TTCAAATGTCATAAAAGTATCAACAAAAAATTGTTAATATACCTCTATACTTTAACGTCAAGGAGAAAAA
ACAACTAGTGGATCCCCCGGGAAAAAAATGAGCAGGGCTGACCCCAAGAAGAAGAGGAAGGTGGACAAGA
AGTACTCCATTGGGCTCGATATCGGCACAAACAGCGTCGGTTGGGCCGTCATTACGGACGAGTACAAGGT
GCCGAGCAAAAAATTCAAAGTTCTGGGCAATACCGATCGCCACAGCATAAAGAAGAACCTCATTGGCGCC
CTCCTGTTCGACTCCGGGGAGACGGCCGAAGCCACGCGGCTCAAAAGAACAGCACGGCGCAGATATACCC
GCAGAAAGAATCGGATCTGCTACCTGCAGGAGATCTTTAGTAATGAGATGGCTAAGGTGGATGACTCTTT
CTTCCATAGGCTGGAGGAGTCCTTTTTGGTGGAGGAGGATAAAAAGCACGAGCGCCACCCAATCTTTGGC
AATATCGTGGACGAGGTGGCGTACCATGAAAAGTACCCAACCATATATCATCTGAGGAAGAAGCTTGTAG
ACAGTACTGATAAGGCTGACTTGCGGTTGATCTATCTCGCGCTGGCGCATATGATCAAATTTCGGGGACA
CTTCCTCATCGAGGGGGACCTGAACCCAGACAACAGCGATGTCGACAAACTCTTTATCCAACTGGTTCAG
ACTTACAATCAGCTTTTCGAAGAGAACCCGATCAACGCATCCGGAGTTGACGCCAAAGCAATCCTGAGCG
CTAGGCTGTCCAAATCCCGGCGGCTCGAAAACCTCATCGCACAGCTCCCTGGGGAGAAGAAGAACGGCCT
GTTTGGTAATCTTATCGCCCTGTCACTCGGGCTGACCCCCAACTTTAAATCTAACTTCGACCTGGCCGAA
GATGCCAAGCTTCAACTGAGCAAAGACACCTACGATGATGATCTCGACAATCTGCTGGCCCAGATCGGCG
ACCAGTACGCAGACCTTTTTTTGGCGGCAAAGAACCTGTCAGACGCCATTCTGCTGAGTGATATTCTGCG
AGTGAACACGGAGATCACCAAAGCTCCGCTGAGCGCTAGTATGATCAAGCGCTATGATGAGCACCACCAA
GACTTGACTTTGCTGAAGGCCCTTGTCAGACAGCAACTGCCTGAGAAGTACAAGGAAATTTTCTTCGATC
AGTCTAAAAATGGCTACGCCGGATACATTGACGGCGGAGCAAGCCAGGAGGAATTTTACAAATTTATTAA
GCCCATCTTGGAAAAAATGGACGGCACCGAGGAGCTGCTGGTAAAGCTTAACAGAGAAGATCTGTTGCGC
AAACAGCGCACTTTCGACAATGGAAGCATCCCCCACCAGATTCACCTGGGCGAACTGCACGCTATCCTCA
GGCGGCAAGAGGATTTCTACCCCTTTTTGAAAGATAACAGGGAAAAGATTGAGAAAATCCTCACATTTCG
GATACCCTACTATGTAGGCCCCCTCGCCCGGGGAAATTCCAGATTCGCGTGGATGACTCGCAAATCAGAA
GAGACCATCACTCCCTGGAACTTCGAGGAAGTCGTGGATAAGGGGGCCTCTGCCCAGTCCTTCATCGAAA
GGATGACTAACTTTGATAAAAATCTGCCTAACGAAAAGGTGCTTCCTAAACACTCTCTGCTGTACGAGTA
CTTCACAGTTTATAACGAGCTCACCAAGGTCAAATACGTCACAGAAGGGATGAGAAAGCCAGCATTCCTG
TCTGGAGAGCAGAAGAAAGCTATCGTGGACCTCCTCTTCAAGACGAACCGGAAAGTTACCGTGAAACAGC
TCAAAGAAGACTATTTCAAAAAGATTGAATGTTTCGACTCTGTTGAAATCAGCGGAGTGGAGGATCGCTT
CAACGCATCCCTGGGAACGTATCACGATCTCCTGAAAATCATTAAAGACAAGGACTTCCTGGACAATGAG
GAGAACGAGGACATTCTTGAGGACATTGTCCTCACCCTTACGTTGTTTGAAGATAGGGAGATGATTGAAG
AACGCTTGAAAACTTACGCTCATCTCTTCGACGACAAAGTCATGAAACAGCTCAAGAGGCGCCGATATAC
AGGATGGGGGCGGCTGTCAAGAAAACTGATCAATGGGATCCGAGACAAGCAGAGTGGAAAGACAATCCTG
GATTTTCTTAAGTCCGATGGATTTGCCAACCGGAACTTCATGCAGTTGATCCATGATGACTCTCTCACCT
TTAAGGAGGACATCCAGAAAGCACAAGTTTCTGGCCAGGGGGACAGTCTTCACGAGCACATCGCTAATCT
TGCAGGTAGCCCAGCTATCAAAAAGGGAATACTGCAGACCGTTAAGGTCGTGGATGAACTCGTCAAAGTA
ATGGGAAGGCATAAGCCCGAGAATATCGTTATCGAGATGGCCCGAGAGAACCAAACTACCCAGAAGGGAC
AGAAGAACAGTAGGGAAAGGATGAAGAGGATTGAAGAGGGTATAAAAGAACTGGGGTCCCAAATCCTTAA
GGAACACCCAGTTGAAAACACCCAGCTTCAGAATGAGAAGCTCTACCTGTACTACCTGCAGAACGGCAGG
GACATGTACGTGGATCAGGAACTGGACATCAATCGGCTCTCCGACTACGACGTGGATCATATCGTGCCCC
AGTCTTTTCTCAAAGATGATTCTATTGATAATAAAGTGTTGACAAGATCCGATAAAAATAGAGGGAAGAG
TGATAACGTCCCCTCAGAAGAAGTTGTCAAGAAAATGAAAAATTATTGGCGGCAGCTGCTGAACGCCAAA
CTGATCACACAACGGAAGTTCGATAATCTGACTAAGGCTGAACGAGGTGGCCTGTCTGAGTTGGATAAAG
CCGGCTTCATCAAAAGGCAGCTTGTTGAGACACGCCAGATCACCAAGCACGTGGCCCAAATTCTCGATTC
ACGCATGAACACCAAGTACGATGAAAATGACAAACTGATTCGAGAGGTGAAAGTTATTACTCTGAAGTCT
AAGCTGGTCTCAGATTTCAGAAAGGACTTTCAGTTTTATAAGGTGAGAGAGATCAACAATTACCACCATG
CGCATGATGCCTACCTGAATGCAGTGGTAGGCACTGCACTTATCAAAAAATATCCCAAGCTTGAATCTGA
ATTTGTTTACGGAGACTATAAAGTGTACGATGTTAGGAAAATGATCGCAAAGTCTGAGCAGGAAATAGGC
AAGGCCACCGCTAAGTACTTCTTTTACAGCAATATTATGAATTTTTTCAAGACCGAGATTACACTGGCCA
ATGGAGAGATTCGGAAGCGACCACTTATCGAAACAAACGGAGAAACAGGAGAAATCGTGTGGGACAAGGG
TAGGGATTTCGCGACAGTCCGGAAGGTCCTGTCCATGCCGCAGGTGAACATCGTTAAAAAGACCGAAGTA
CAGACCGGAGGCTTCTCCAAGGAAAGTATCCTCCCGAAAAGGAACAGCGACAAGCTGATCGCACGCAAAA
AAGATTGGGACCCCAAGAAATACGGCGGATTCGATTCTCCTACAGTCGCTTACAGTGTACTGGTTGTGGC
CAAAGTGGAGAAAGGGAAGTCTAAAAAACTCAAAAGCGTCAAGGAACTGCTGGGCATCACAATCATGGAG
CGATCAAGCTTCGAAAAAAACCCCATCGACTTTCTCGAGGCGAAAGGATATAAAGAGGTCAAAAAAGACC
TCATCATTAAGCTTCCCAAGTACTCTCTCTTTGAGCTTGAAAACGGCCGGAAACGAATGCTCGCTAGTGC
GGGCGAGCTGCAGAAAGGTAACGAGCTGGCACTGCCCTCTAAATACGTTAATTTCTTGTATCTGGCCAGC
CACTATGAAAAGCTCAAAGGGTCTCCCGAAGATAATGAGCAGAAGCAGCTGTTCGTGGAACAACACAAAC
ACTACCTTGATGAGATCATCGAGCAAATAAGCGAATTCTCCAAAAGAGTGATCCTCGCCGACGCTAACCT
CGATAAGGTGCTTTCTGCTTACAATAAGCACAGGGATAAGCCCATCAGGGAGCAGGCAGAAAACATTATC
CACTTGTTTACTCTGACCAACTTGGGCGCGCCTGCAGCCTTCAAGTACTTCGACACCACCATAGACAGAA
AGCGGTACACCTCTACAAAGGAGGTCCTGGACGCCACACTGATTCATCAGTCAATTACGGGGCTCTATGA
AACAAGAATCGACCTCTCTCAGCTCGGTGGAGACTCTGGAGGATCTAGCGGAGGATCCTCTGGCAGCGAG
ACACCAGGAACA
